Addgene plasmid #173942: pET28_6xHis-PARP1delCAT
Purpose: Bacterial expression of PARP1 lacking CAT domain
Depositing lab: Joan Conaway. Depositing organization: Stowers Institute for Medical Research. Publication: Multiple roles for PARP1 in ALC1-dependent nucleosome remodeling. Ooi SK, Sato S, Tomomori-Sato C, Zhang Y, Wen Z, Banks CAS, Washburn MP, Unruh JR, Florens L, Conaway RC, Conaway JW. Proc Natl Acad Sci U S A. 2021 Sep 7;118(36). pii: 2107277118. doi: 10.1073/pnas.2107277118. PubMed 34465625.
Backbone
  Vector backbone: pET28
  Vector type: Bacterial Expression
Growth in bacteria
  Bacterial resistance: Kanamycin, 50 μg/mL
  Growth temperature: 37°C
  Growth strain: DH5alpha
  Copy number: Low Copy
Gene/Insert
  Gene/Insert name: PARP1delCAT
  Species: H. sapiens (human)
  Mutation: Deletion of residues 661-1014
  Entrez Gene: PARP1 (a.k.a. ADPRT, ADPRT 1, ADPRT1, ARTD1, PARP, PARP-1, PARS, PPOL, Poly-PARP, pADPRT-1)
  Tag / fusion protein: 6xHis (N terminal on insert)
  Cloning method: Gibson Cloning
Terms and licenses: Academic/Nonprofit Terms; Industry Terms: Not Available to Industry
Depositor comments: Protein residues 1-660
How to cite: pET28_6xHis-PARP1delCAT was a gift from Joan Conaway (Addgene plasmid # 173942 ; http://n2t.net/addgene:173942 ; RRID:Addgene_173942)
