[The description below was written by a language model from this plasmid's Addgene catalogue record and pLannotate feature annotations shown in this document.]
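Description:
pET28_6xHis-PARP1delCAT is a bacterial expression plasmid built on the pET28 backbone for producing a truncated form of human PARP1 in E. coli. It is selected with kanamycin through an aph(3')-Ia aminoglycoside phosphotransferase gene. It replicates from a ColE1/pMB1-type origin accompanied by the rop gene and the pBR322 bom region, consistent with the low copy number given in the catalogue entry. An f1 phage origin is also present. The short tetracycline-resistance fragments, partial AmpR promoter and predicted E. coli ORF in the annotation appear to be pBR322-derived backbone remnants rather than functional elements.

The insert, introduced by Gibson cloning, encodes PARP1 residues 1–660. Residues 661–1014, which make up the catalytic (CAT) domain, are deleted; the annotated PARP1 fragment of about 1.98 kb matches this length. Expression is driven by a T7 promoter followed by a lac operator and the T7 gene 10 ribosome binding site. The plasmid-borne lacI gene supplies repressor, so transcription is held off until IPTG is added in a host that provides T7 RNA polymerase, and it ends at the T7 terminator. The record describes an N-terminal 6xHis tag. The feature table does not annotate that tag itself but does show a thrombin cleavage site immediately upstream of the PARP1 coding region, as expected for the pET28 leader. A His-tag segment is also annotated downstream of the insert, but the record does not indicate whether it is translated.

The construct is intended for affinity purification of recombinant PARP1 lacking its catalytic domain. The associated work concerns the roles of PARP1 in ALC1-dependent nucleosome remodeling.
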