Features (pLannotate 1.2.2; 20 found; start..end, strand, type, name):
    999..1076    -  promoter       lacI promoter: lacI
   1084..1363    -  CDS            TcR (fragment): tetracycline efflux protein; tet; confers resistance to tetracycline
   1385..1403    +  promoter       T7 promoter: promoter for bacteriophage T7 RNA polymerase
   1404..1428    +  protein_bind   lac operator: The lac repressor binds to the lac operator to inhibit transcription in E. coli. This inhibition can be relieved by adding lactose or isopropyl-β-D-thiogalactopyranoside (IPTG). lac repressor encoded by lacI
   1443..1465    +  RBS            RBS: efficient ribosome binding site from bacteriophage T7 gene 10 (Olins and Rangwala, 1989)
   1511..1528    +  CDS            thrombin site: thrombin recognition and cleavage site
   1535..3514    +  CDS            PARP1 (fragment): PARP1_HUMAN - Also known as ADPRT From Homo sapiens (Human).
   3524..3541    +  CDS            9xHis (fragment): 9xHis affinity tag
   3551..3600    +  CDS            SET1 (fragment): solubility-enhancement tag derived from T7 phage gene 10B
   3608..3655    +  terminator     T7 terminator: transcription terminator for bacteriophage T7 RNA polymerase
   3692..4120    +  rep_origin     f1 ori (sequence partly withheld): f1 bacteriophage origin of replication; arrow indicates direction of (+) strand synthesis
   4173..4230    +  promoter       AmpR promoter (fragment): bla
   4239..5054    -  CDS            KanR: aminoglycoside phosphotransferase; aph(3')-Ia; confers resistance to kanamycin in bacteria or G418 (Geneticin®) in eukaryotes
   5176..5764    +  rep_origin     ori: high-copy-number ColE1/pMB1/pBR322/pUC origin of replication
   5950..6089    -  misc_feature   bom: basis of mobility region from pBR322
   6191..6382    -  CDS            rop: Rop protein, which maintains plasmids at low copy number; rop
   6399..6779    +  CDS            YPB1_ECOLX: Protein predicted: Swiss-Prot protein existence level 4. From Escherichia coli.
   6851..7142    -  CDS            TcR (fragment): tetracycline efflux protein; tet; confers resistance to tetracycline
   7157..7178    -  protein_bind   CAP binding site: CAP binding activates transcription in the presence of cAMP. E. coli catabolite activator protein
   7191..998     -  CDS            lacI (across the origin): lac repressor; lacI; The lac repressor binds to the lac operator to inhibit transcription in E. coli. This inhibition can be relieved by adding lactose or isopropyl-β-D-thiogalactopyranoside (IPTG).
>Addgene plasmid #173942 | pET28_6xHis-PARP1delCAT | addgene full sequence | sequence record 342727 | Addgene NGS Result
TTGGGCGCCAGGGTGGTTTTTCTTTTCACCAGTGAGACGGGCAACAGCTGATTGCCCTTCACCGCCTGGC
CCTGAGAGAGTTGCAGCAAGCGGTCCACGCTGGTTTGCCCCAGCAGGCGAAAATCCTGTTTGATGGTGGT
TAACGGCGGGATATAACATGAGCTGTCTTCGGTATCGTCGTATCCCACTACCGAGATATCCGCACCAACG
CGCAGCCCGGACTCGGTAATGGCGCGCATTGCGCCCAGCGCCATCTGATCGTTGGCAACCAGCATCGCAG
TGGGAACGATGCCCTCATTCAGCATTTGCATGGTTTGTTGAAAACCGGACATGGCACTCCAGTCGCCTTC
CCGTTCCGCTATCGGCTGAATTTGATTGCGAGTGAGATATTTATGCCAGCCAGCCAGACGCAGACGCGCC
GAGACAGAACTTAATGGGCCCGCTAACAGCGCGATTTGCTGGTGACCCAATGCGACCAGATGCTCCACGC
CCAGTCGCGTACCGTCTTCATGGGAGAAAATAATACTGTTGATGGGTGTCTGGTCAGAGACATCAAGAAA
TAACGCCGGAACATTAGTGCAGGCAGCTTCCACAGCAATGGCATCCTGGTCATCCAGCGGATAGTTAATG
ATCAGCCCACTGACGCGTTGCGCGAGAAGATTGTGCACCGCCGCTTTACAGGCTTCGACGCCGCTTCGTT
CTACCATCGACACCACCACGCTGGCACCCAGTTGATCGGCGCGAGATTTAATCGCCGCGACAATTTGCGA
CGGCGCGTGCAGGGCCAGACTGGAGGTGGCAACGCCAATCAGCAACGACTGTTTGCCCGCCAGTTGTTGT
GCCACGCGGTTGGGAATGTAATTCAGCTCCGCCATCGCCGCTTCCACTTTTTCCCGCGTTTTCGCAGAAA
CGTGGCTGGCCTGGTTCACCACGCGGGAAACGGTCTGATAAGAGACACCGGCATACTCTGCGACATCGTA
TAACGTTACTGGTTTCACATTCACCACCCTGAATTGACTCTCTTCCGGGCGCTATCATGCCATACCGCGA
AAGGTTTTGCGCCATTCGATGGTGTCCGGGATCTCGACGCTCTCCCTTATGCGACTCCTGCATTAGGAAG
CAGCCCAGTAGTAGGTTGAGGCCGTTGAGCACCGCCGCCGCAAGGAATGGTGCATGCAAGGAGATGGCGC
CCAACAGTCCCCCGGCCACGGGGCCTGCCACCATACCCACGCCGAAACAAGCGCTCATGAGCCCGAAGTG
GCGAGCCCGATCTTCCCCATCGGTGATGTCGGCGATATAGGCGCCAGCAACCGCACCTGTGGCGCCGGTG
ATGCCGGCCACGATGCGTCCGGCGTAGAGGATCGAGATCTCGATCCCGCGAAATTAATACGACTCACTAT
AGGGGAATTGTGAGCGGATAACAATTCCCCTCTAGAAATAATTTTGTTTAACTTTAAGAAGGAGATATAC
CATGGGCAGCAGCCATCACCATCATCATCACAGCAGCGGCCTGGTGCCGCGCGGCAGCCATATGATGGCG
GAGTCTTCTGATAAGCTGTATCGAGTCGAGTACGCCAAGAGCGGGCGCGCCTCTTGCAAGAAATGCAGCG
AGAGCATCCCCAAGGACTCGCTCCGGATGGCCATCATGGTGCAGTCGCCCATGTTTGATGGAAAAGTCCC
ACACTGGTACCACTTCTCCTGCTTCTGGAAGGTGGGCCACTCCATCCGGCACCCTGACGTTGAGGTGGAT
GGGTTCTCTGAGCTTCGGTGGGATGACCAGCAGAAAGTCAAGAAGACAGCGGAAGCTGGAGGAGTGACAG
GCAAAGGCCAGGATGGAATTGGTAGCAAGGCAGAGAAGACTCTGGGTGACTTTGCAGCAGAGTATGCCAA
GTCCAACAGAAGTACGTGCAAGGGGTGTATGGAGAAGATAGAAAAGGGCCAGGTGCGCCTGTCCAAGAAG
ATGGTGGACCCGGAGAAGCCACAGCTAGGCATGATTGACCGCTGGTACCATCCAGGCTGCTTTGTCAAGA
ACAGGGAGGAGCTGGGTTTCCGGCCCGAGTACAGTGCGAGTCAGCTCAAGGGCTTCAGCCTCCTTGCTAC
AGAGGATAAGGAAGCCCTGAAGAAGCAGCTCCCAGGAGTCAAGAGTGAAGGAAAGAGAAAAGGCGATGAG
GTGGATGGAGTGGATGAAGTGGCGAAGAAGAAATCTAAAAAAGAAAAAGACAAGGATAGTAAGCTTGAAA
AAGCCCTAAAGGCTCAGAACGACCTGATCTGGAACATCAAGGACGAGCTAAAGAAAGTGTGTTCAACTAA
TGACCTGAAGGAGCTACTCATCTTCAACAAGCAGCAAGTGCCTTCTGGGGAGTCGGCGATCTTGGACCGA
GTAGCTGATGGCATGGTGTTCGGTGCCCTCCTTCCCTGCGAGGAATGCTCGGGTCAGCTGGTCTTCAAGA
GCGATGCCTATTACTGCACTGGGGACGTCACTGCCTGGACCAAGTGTATGGTCAAGACACAGACACCCAA
CCGGAAGGAGTGGGTAACCCCAAAGGAATTCCGAGAAATCTCTTACCTCAAGAAATTGAAGGTTAAAAAG
CAGGACCGTATATTCCCCCCAGAAACCAGCGCCTCCGTGGCGGCCACGCCTCCGCCCTCCACAGCCTCGG
CTCCTGCTGCTGTGAACTCCTCTGCTTCAGCAGATAAGCCATTATCCAACATGAAGATCCTGACTCTCGG
GAAGCTGTCCCGGAACAAGGATGAAGTGAAGGCCATGATTGAGAAACTCGGGGGGAAGTTGACGGGGACG
GCCAACAAGGCTTCCCTGTGCATCAGCACCAAAAAGGAGGTGGAAAAGATGAATAAGAAGATGGAGGAAG
TAAAGGAAGCCAACATCCGAGTTGTGTCTGAGGACTTCCTCCAGGACGTCTCCGCCTCCACCAAGAGCCT
TCAGGAGTTGTTCTTAGCGCACATCTTGTCCCCTTGGGGGGCAGAGGTGAAGGCAGAGCCTGTTGAAGTT
GTGGCCCCAAGAGGGAAGTCAGGGGCTGCGCTCTCCAAAAAAAGCAAGGGCCAGGTCAAGGAGGAAGGTA
TCAACAAATCTGAAAAGAGAATGAAATTAACTCTTAAAGGAGGAGCAGCTGTGGATCCTGATTCTGGACT
GGAACACTCTGCGCATGTCCTGGAGAAAGGTGGGAAGGTCTTCAGTGCCACCCTTGGCCTGGTGGACATC
GTTAAAGGAACCAACTCCTACTACAAGCTCCAGCTTCTGGAGGACGACAAGGAAAACAGGTATTGGATAT
TCAGGTCCTGGGGCCGTGTGGGTACGGTGATCGGTAGCAACAAACTGGAACAGATGCCGTCCAAGGAGGA
TGCCATTGAGCACTTCATGAAATTATATGAAGAAAAAACCGGGAACGCTTGGCACTCCAAAAATTTCACG
AAGTATCCCAAAAAGTTCTACCCCCTGGAGATTGACTATGGCCAGGATGAAGAGGCAGTGAAGAAGCTGA
CAGTAAATCCTGGCTAACTCGAGCACCACCACCACCACCACTGAGATCCGGCTGCTAACAAAGCCCGAAA
GGAAGCTGAGTTGGCTGCTGCCACCGCTGAGCAATAACTAGCATAACCCCTTGGGGCCTCTAAACGGGTC
TTGAGGGGTTTTTTGCTGAAAGGAGGAACTATATCCGGATTGGCGAATGGG
[124 nt withheld, positions 3692-3815]
C
[91 nt withheld, positions 3817-3907]
A
[49 nt withheld, positions 3909-3957]
CCTTTGACGTTGGAGTCCACGTTCTTT
[37 nt withheld, positions 3985-4021]
ACCCTATCTCGGTCTATTCTTTTGATTTATAAGGGATTTTGCCGATTTCGGCCTATTGGTTAAAAAATGA
GCTGATTTAACAAAAATTTAACGCGAATTTTAACAAAATATTAACGCTTACAATTTAGGTGGCACTTTTC
GGGGAAATGTGCGCGGAACCCCTATTTGTTTATTTTTCTAAATACATTCAAATATGTATCCGCTCATGAA
TTAATTCTTAGAAAAACTCATCGAGCATCAAATGAAACTGCAATTTATTCATATCAGGATTATCAATACC
ATATTTTTGAAAAAGCCGTTTCTGTAATGAAGGAGAAAACTCACCGAGGCAGTTCCATAGGATGGCAAGA
TCCTGGTATCGGTCTGCGATTCCGACTCGTCCAACATCAATACAACCTATTAATTTCCCCTCGTCAAAAA
TAAGGTTATCAAGTGAGAAATCACCATGAGTGACGACTGAATCCGGTGAGAATGGCAAAAGTTTATGCAT
TTCTTTCCAGACTTGTTCAACAGGCCAGCCATTACGCTCGTCATCAAAATCACTCGCATCAACCAAACCG
TTATTCATTCGTGATTGCGCCTGAGCGAGACGAAATACGCGATCGCTGTTAAAAGGACAATTACAAACAG
GAATCGAATGCAACCGGCGCAGGAACACTGCCAGCGCATCAACAATATTTTCACCTGAATCAGGATATTC
TTCTAATACCTGGAATGCTGTTTTCCCGGGGATCGCAGTGGTGAGTAACCATGCATCATCAGGAGTACGG
ATAAAATGCTTGATGGTCGGAAGAGGCATAAATTCCGTCAGCCAGTTTAGTCTGACCATCTCATCTGTAA
CATCATTGGCAACGCTACCTTTGCCATGTTTCAGAAACAACTCTGGCGCATCGGGCTTCCCATACAATCG
ATAGATTGTCGCACCTGATTGCCCGACATTATCGCGAGCCCATTTATACCCATATAAATCAGCATCCATG
TTGGAATTTAATCGCGGCCTAGAGCAAGACGTTTCCCGTTGAATATGGCTCATAACACCCCTTGTATTAC
TGTTTATGTAAGCAGACAGTTTTATTGTTCATGACCAAAATCCCTTAACGTGAGTTTTCGTTCCACTGAG
CGTCAGACCCCGTAGAAAAGATCAAAGGATCTTCTTGAGATCCTTTTTTTCTGCGCGTAATCTGCTGCTT
GCAAACAAAAAAACCACCGCTACCAGCGGTGGTTTGTTTGCCGGATCAAGAGCTACCAACTCTTTTTCCG
AAGGTAACTGGCTTCAGCAGAGCGCAGATACCAAATACTGTCCTTCTAGTGTAGCCGTAGTTAGGCCACC
ACTTCAAGAACTCTGTAGCACCGCCTACATACCTCGCTCTGCTAATCCTGTTACCAGTGGCTGCTGCCAG
TGGCGATAAGTCGTGTCTTACCGGGTTGGACTCAAGACGATAGTTACCGGATAAGGCGCAGCGGTCGGGC
TGAACGGGGGGTTCGTGCACACAGCCCAGCTTGGAGCGAACGACCTACACCGAACTGAGATACCTACAGC
GTGAGCTATGAGAAAGCGCCACGCTTCCCGAAGGGAGAAAGGCGGACAGGTATCCGGTAAGCGGCAGGGT
CGGAACAGGAGAGCGCACGAGGGAGCTTCCAGGGGGAAACGCCTGGTATCTTTATAGTCCTGTCGGGTTT
CGCCACCTCTGACTTGAGCGTCGATTTTTGTGATGCTCGTCAGGGGGGCGGAGCCTATGGAAAAACGCCA
GCAACGCGGCCTTTTTACGGTTCCTGGCCTTTTGCTGGCCTTTTGCTCACATGTTCTTTCCTGCGTTATC
CCCTGATTCTGTGGATAACCGTATTACCGCCTTTGAGTGAGCTGATACCGCTCGCCGCAGCCGAACGACC
GAGCGCAGCGAGTCAGTGAGCGAGGAAGCGGAAGAGCGCCTGATGCGGTATTTTCTCCTTACGCATCTGT
GCGGTATTTCACACCGCAATGGTGCACTCTCAGTACAATCTGCTCTGATGCCGCATAGTTAAGCCAGTAT
ACACTCCGCTATCGCTACGTGACTGGGTCATGGCTGCGCCCCGACACCCGCCAACACCCGCTGACGCGCC
CTGACGGGCTTGTCTGCTCCCGGCATCCGCTTACAGACAAGCTGTGACCGTCTCCGGGAGCTGCATGTGT
CAGAGGTTTTCACCGTCATCACCGAAACGCGCGAGGCAGCTGCGGTAAAGCTCATCAGCGTGGTCGTGAA
GCGATTCACAGATGTCTGCCTGTTCATCCGCGTCCAGCTCGTTGAGTTTCTCCAGAAGCGTTAATGTCTG
GCTTCTGATAAAGCGGGCCATGTTAAGGGCGGTTTTTTCCTGTTTGGTCACTGATGCCTCCGTGTAAGGG
GGATTTCTGTTCATGGGGGTAATGATACCGATGAAACGAGAGAGGATGCTCACGATACGGGTTACTGATG
ATGAACATGCCCGGTTACTGGAACGTTGTGAGGGTAAACAACTGGCGGTATGGATGCGGCGGGACCAGAG
AAAAATCACTCAGGGTCAATGCCAGCGCTTCGTTAATACAGATGTAGGTGTTCCACAGGGTAGCCAGCAG
CATCCTGCGATGCAGATCCGGAACATAATGGTGCAGGGCGCTGACTTCCGCGTTTCCAGACTTTACGAAA
CACGGAAACCGAAGACCATTCATGTTGTTGCTCAGGTCGCAGACGTTTTGCAGCAGCAGTCGCTTCACGT
TCGCTCGCGTATCGGTGATTCATTCTGCTAACCAGTAAGGCAACCCCGCCAGCCTAGCCGGGTCCTCAAC
GACAGGAGCACGATCATGCGCACCCGTGGGGCCGCCATGCCGGCGATAATGGCCTGCTTCTCGCCGAAAC
GTTTGGTGGCGGGACCAGTGACGAAGGCTTGAGCGAGGGCGTGCAAGATTCCGAATACCGCAAGCGACAG
GCCGATCATCGTCGCGCTCCAGCGAAAGCGGTCCTCGCCGAAAATGACCCAGAGCGCTGCCGGCACCTGT
CCTACGAGTTGCATGATAAAGAAGACAGTCATAAGTGCGGCGACGATAGTCATGCCCCGCGCCCACCGGA
AGGAGCTGACTGGGTTGAAGGCTCTCAAGGGCATCGGTCGAGATCCCGGTGCCTAATGAGTGAGCTAACT
TACATTAATTGCGTTGCGCTCACTGCCCGCTTTCCAGTCGGGAAACCTGTCGTGCCAGCTGCATTAATGA
ATCGGCCAACGCGCGGGGAGAGGCGGTTTGCGTA
